Addgene plasmid #78784: pCS3-MT-BX-6MYC p21 1-89
Purpose: To overexpress p21 1-89 in Mammalian Cells
Depositing lab: Jaewhan Song. Depositing organization: Yonsei University. Publication: Stabilization of p21 (Cip1/WAF1) following Tip60-dependent acetylation is required for p21-mediated DNA damage response. Lee MS, Seo J, Choi DY, Lee EW, Ko A, Ha NC, Yoon JB, Lee HW, Kim KP, Song J. Cell Death Differ. 2013 Apr;20(4):620-9. doi: 10.1038/cdd.2012.159. Epub 2012 Dec 14. PubMed 23238566.
Backbone
  Vector backbone: pCS3-MT-BX-6MYC
  Vector type: Mammalian Expression
Growth in bacteria
  Bacterial resistance: Ampicillin, 100 μg/mL
  Growth temperature: 37°C
  Growth strain: DH5alpha
  Copy number: High Copy
Gene/Insert
  Gene/Insert name: p21
  Species: H. sapiens (human)
  Mutation: Jan-89
  Entrez Gene: CDKN1A (a.k.a. CAP20, CDKN1, CIP1, MDA-6, P21, SDI1, WAF1, p21CIP1)
  Promoter: CMV IE94
  Tag / fusion protein: 6xMYC (N terminal on backbone)
  Cloning method: Restriction Enzyme; 5′ cloning site unknown (unknown if destroyed); 3′ cloning site unknown (unknown if destroyed)
  Sequencing primers: 5′ SP6; 3′ T7
Terms and licenses: Academic/Nonprofit Terms; Industry Terms: Not Available to Industry
How to cite: pCS3-MT-BX-6MYC p21 1-89 was a gift from Jaewhan Song (Addgene plasmid # 78784 ; http://n2t.net/addgene:78784 ; RRID:Addgene_78784)
