[The description below was written by a language model from this plasmid's Addgene catalogue record.]
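Description:
pCS3-MT-BX-6MYC p21 1-89 is a mammalian expression plasmid built on the pCS3-MT-BX-6MYC backbone, a vector that supplies six tandem MYC epitope tags upstream of the cloning site. It is maintained in E. coli as a high-copy plasmid under ampicillin selection. The record does not list the origin of replication, polyadenylation signal or any mammalian selection marker, and no feature table is provided, so these elements cannot be described in detail.

The insert is a truncated form of human p21 (CDKN1A, also known as Cip1/WAF1), the cyclin-dependent kinase inhibitor. The construct name indicates that it encodes residues 1-89, the N-terminal portion of the protein. The mutation field reads "Jan-89", which appears to be a spreadsheet date-conversion artefact of "1-89". Expression is driven by the CMV IE94 promoter, a strong constitutive viral promoter suited to transient overexpression in mammalian cells. The backbone-encoded 6xMYC tag is fused to the N terminus of the fragment, allowing detection or immunoprecipitation with anti-MYC antibodies. The fragment was inserted by restriction enzyme cloning, but the sites used are not recorded. SP6 and T7 are listed as the 5′ and 3′ sequencing primers, which implies that these phage promoter sequences flank the insert region.

The stated purpose is overexpression of p21 1-89 in mammalian cells. The associated study concerns stabilisation of p21 by Tip60-dependent acetylation in the DNA damage response, so a tagged deletion fragment like this one would fit domain-mapping experiments, though the record does not state this use.
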