>Addgene plasmid #78784 | pCS3-MT-BX-6MYC p21 1-89 | addgene partial sequence | sequence record 149184 | CMV-F 5'-CGCAAATGGGCGGTAGGCGTG-3'
GCTCGTTTAGGGAACCGCCATTCTGCCTGGGGACGTCGGAGCAAGCTTGATTTAGGTGACACTATAGAAT
ACAAGCTACTTGTTCTTTTTGCAGGATCCCATCGATTTAAAGCTATGGAGCAAAAGCTCATTTCTGAAGA
GGACTTGAATGAAATGGAGCAAAAGCTCATTTCTGAAGAGGACTTGAATGAAATGGAGCAAAAGCTCATT
TCTGAAGAGGACTTGAATGAAATGGAGCAAAAGCTCATTTCTGAAGAGGACTTGAATGAAATGGAGCAAA
AGCTCATTTCTGAAGAGGACTTGAATGAAATGGAGAGCTTGGGCGACCTCACCATGGAGCAAAAGCTCAT
TTCTGAAGAGGACTTGAATTTAGAGATCTCGAGCTCAAGCTTCGAATTCATGTCAGAACCGGCTGGGGAT
GTCCGTCAGAACCCATGCGGCAGCAAGGCCTGCCGCCGCCTCTTCGGCCCAGTGGACAGCGAGCAGCTGA
GACGCGACTGTGATGCGCTAATGGCGGGCTGCATCCAGGAGGCCCGTGAGCGATGGAACTTCGACTTTGT
CACCGAGACACCACTGGAGGGTGACTTCGCCTGGGAGCGTGTGCGGGGCCTTGGCCTGCCCAAGCTCTAC
CTTCCCACGGGGCCCCGGCGAGGCCGGGATGAGTTGATTCTCGACGGTACCGCGGGCCCGGGATCCACCG
GATCTAGAACTATAGTGAGTCGTATTACGTAGATCCAGACATGATAAGATACATTGATGAGTTTGGACAA
ACCACAACTAGAATGCAGTGAAAAAAATGCTTTATTTGTGAAATTTGTGATGCTATTGCTTTATTTGTAA
CCATTATAAGCTGCAATAAACAAGTTAACAACAACAATTGCATTCATTTTATGTTTC
