>Addgene plasmid #78784 | pCS3-MT-BX-6MYC p21 1-89 | addgene partial sequence | sequence record 149185 | EBV-rev 5'-GTGGTTTGTCCAAACTCATC-3'
ATACGACTCACTATAGTTCTAGATCCGGTGGATCCCGGGCCCGCGGTACCGTCGAGAATCAACTCATCCC
GGCCTCGCCGGGGCCCCGTGGGAAGGTAGAGCTTGGGCAGGCCAAGGCCCCGCACACGCTCCCAGGCGAA
GTCACCCTCCAGTGGTGTCTCGGTGACAAAGTCGAAGTTCCATCGCTCACGGGCCTCCTGGATGCAGCCC
GCCATTAGCGCATCACAGTCGCGTCTCAGCTGCTCGCTGTCCACTGGGCCGAAGAGGCGGCGGCAGGCCT
TGCTGCCGCATGGGTTCTGACGGACATCCCCAGCCGGTTCTGACATGAATTCGAAGCTTGAGCTCGAGAT
CTCTAAATTCAAGTCCTCTTCAGAAATGAGCTTTTGCTCCATGGTGAGGTCGCCCAAGCTCTCCATTTCA
TTCAAGTCCTCTTCAGAAATGAGCTTTTGCTCCATTTCATTCAAGTCCTCTTCAGAAATGAGCTTTTGCT
CCATTTCATTCAAGTCCTCTTCAGAAATGAGCTTTTGCTCCATTTCATTCAAGTCCTCTTCAGAAATGAG
CTTTTGCTCCATTTCATTCAAGTCCTCTTCAGAAATGAGCTTTTGCTCCATAGCTTTAAATCGATGGGAT
CCTGCAAAAAGAACAAGTAGCTTGTATTCTATAGTGTCACCTAAATCAAGCTTGCTCCGACGTCCCCAGG
CAGAATGGCGGTTCCCTAAACGAGCATTGCTTATATAGACCTCCCATTAGGCACGCCTACCGCCCATTTA
CGTCAATGGAACGCCCATTTGCGTCATTGCCCCTCCCCATTGACGTCAATGGGGATGTACTTGGCAGCCA
TCGCGGG
